>Addgene plasmid #55722 | pBacPAK p110a WT | addgene partial sequence | sequence record 92833 | Bac2 5'-ACAACGCACAGAATCTAGCG-3'
GCGGCCGCCCGGGAATTCGAGCTCGGTACCAGATCCTCAGTTCAAAGCATGCTGCTTGATGGTGTGGAAG
ATCCAATCCATTTTTGTCGTCCATCCACCATGATGTGCATCATTCATTTGCTTTGTGAAATATTCCAAAG
CTTCTTGCTCAGTTTTGTCCAAGGCTAGAGTCTTTCGGATATATGCAATGTCATCAAAAGATTGTAGTTC
TGGCATTCCAGAGCCAAGCATCATTGAAAAAAGGTTGATGAAGAGATTGGCATGCTGCCGAATTGCTAGG
TAAGCCTTGTAACACATCTCCTGAAACCTCTCAAACTCTCTGGTCTTGGTGTACTCTTGTGCTCCCTTAC
TAATCACAATCAAGAAATCCTGTGTCAACACAAATGGCACACGTTCCCGCTTATAGCCAAATTTTTTCTT
CTTGTGATCCAAAAAGTGCCCAAAATCTATATGAAACAGCTGTCCGTCATCTTTCACCATGATGTTGCTG
TTGTGCCGGTCTCCAATTCCCAAGATAAAGGTTGCCACGCAGTACCCAGCGCAGGACCGAGTGAACAGGT
CAATGGCTGCATCATATATCTCGCCCTTGTTCTTGTCCTTGAGCCATTGATGCAGTGTGTGGCTGTTGAA
CTGCAGCGCCCCCTTCAGGCCTCCTTTGCACTGGATTTGCATGATGGTGTGAGAGTTTCTCACCACCTCG
ATGAGACCCACACAGTCCCCAATGGATAGACAGCCATAAGGTAGCATGCGAAGGTCAAGGCCTTGGTTTT
GCCAGATGTTCTCCATGATTCGGATGATCTGAAGGGTTAACATATCTTGCCGTAAGTCGTCGCCATTTTT
AAAGATGATCTCATTGTTCTGAAACAGTAGCTCTGACATGATGTCTGGGTTCTCCCAATTCAACCACA
