>Addgene plasmid #55722 | pBacPAK p110a WT | addgene partial sequence | sequence record 92835 | Polyhedrin-F 5'-AAATGATAACCATCTCGC-3'
TTTTGTATAAAAAAACCTATAAATACCATGGGTCATCATCATCACCATCACGGGTCGACCATGTCCCCTA
TACTAGGTTATTGGAAAATTAAGGGCCTTGTGCAACCCACTCGACTTCTTTTGGAATATCTTGAAGAAAA
ATATGAAGAGCATTTGTATGAGCGCGATGAAGGTGATAAATGGCGAAACAAAAAGTTTGAATTGGGTTTG
GAGTTTCCCAATCTTCCTTATTATATTGATGGTGATGTTAAATTAACACAGTCTATGGCCATCATACGTT
ATATAGCTGACAAGCACAACATGTTGGGTGGTTGTCCAAAAGAGCGTGCAGAGATTTCAATGCTTGAAGG
AGCGGTTTTGGATATTAGATACGGTGTTTCGAGAATTGCATATAGTAAAGACTTTGAAACTCTCAAAGTT
GATTTTCTTAGCAAGCTACCTGAAATGCTGAAAATGTTCGAAGATCGTTTATGTCATAAAACATATTTAA
ATGGTGATCATGTAACCCATCCTGACTTCATGTTGTATGACGCTCTTGATGTTGTTTTATACATGGACCC
AATGTGCCTGGATGCGTTCCCAAAATTAGTTTGTTTTAAAAAACGTATTGAAGCTATCCCACAAATTGAT
AAGTACTTGAAATCCAGCAAGTATATAGCATGGCCTTTGCAGGGCTGGCAAGCCACGTTTGGTGGTGGCG
ACCATCCTCCAAAATCGGATCTGGAAGTTCTGTTCCAGGGGCCCCTAAGCTTGGATCCCTGCAGGCCTCG
AGTTCCTCCTGCTATGGCAGACAACCTTGACATCTGGGCAGTGGACTCACAGATTGCATCCGATGGCGCC
ATATCCGTCGATTTCCTTCTGCCCACCGGGATTTATATCCAGTTGGAAGTACCCTCGGGAAGCTACCA
