[The description below was written by a language model from this plasmid's Addgene catalogue record.]
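Description:
pBacPAK p110a WT is a baculovirus transfer plasmid built on the Clontech pBacPAK backbone (about 5.5 kb without insert), in a derivative described as pBacPAK-His3-GST. It is maintained in E. coli as a high-copy plasmid under ampicillin selection. Transfer vectors of this type are not expressed directly. They are normally recombined with baculoviral genomic DNA in insect cells, which yields recombinant virus that drives protein production during infection. The record gives no feature table, so details such as the replication origin and the viral flanking regions are not documented here.

The payload is the wild-type mouse Pik3ca coding sequence, which encodes p110 alpha, the catalytic subunit of class IA phosphoinositide 3-kinase. It was inserted between XhoI and BglII sites, both of which were retained. Expression is controlled by the polyhedrin promoter, a very strong late baculoviral promoter commonly used for high-yield protein production in insect cells. The protein carries an N-terminal His3 GST tag, so it can be captured by affinity purification. According to the depositor's comments, the GST portion can be removed with rhinovirus 3C protease to release p110.

The construct belongs to a set of murine p110 alpha and p110 beta plasmids in wild-type and RAS-binding-domain double-mutant (RBD DM) forms, and this one is the wild-type alpha version. It comes from work on how RAS and RHO family GTPases directly regulate distinct PI3K isoforms. That context suggests its use for producing recombinant p110 alpha for biochemical studies, although the record does not name specific assays.
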