Addgene plasmid #55722: pBacPAK p110a WT
Purpose: His3 GST tagged WT p110 alpha
Depositing lab: Julian Downward. Depositing organization: Cancer Research UK. Publication: RAS and RHO families of GTPases directly regulate distinct phosphoinositide 3-kinase isoforms. Fritsch R, de Krijger I, Fritsch K, George R, Reason B, Kumar MS, Diefenbacher M, Stamp G, Downward J. Cell. 2013 May 23;153(5):1050-63. doi: 10.1016/j.cell.2013.04.031. PubMed 23706742.
Backbone
  Vector backbone: pBacPAK
  Backbone manufacturer: Clontech
  Backbone size w/o insert (bp): 5500
Growth in bacteria
  Bacterial resistance: Ampicillin, 100 μg/mL
  Growth temperature: 37°C
  Growth strain: DH5alpha
  Copy number: High Copy
Gene/Insert
  Gene/Insert name: p110 alpha (alt name: PI3K)
  Species: M. musculus (mouse)
  Entrez Gene: Pik3ca (a.k.a. 6330412C24Rik, caPI3K, p110, p110alpha)
  Promoter: polyhedrin promoter
  Tag / fusion protein: His3 GST (N terminal on insert)
  Cloning method: Restriction Enzyme; 5′ cloning site XhoI (not destroyed); 3′ cloning site BglII (not destroyed)
  Sequencing primers: 5′ Polyhedrin forward
Terms and licenses: Academic/Nonprofit Terms; Industry Terms: Not Available to Industry
Depositor comments: murine p110α and p110β constructs (wild type and RBD DM) subcloned into pBacPAK-His3-GST (from protein purification facility). So these constructs encode GST-tagged p110, which can be cleaved of using rhinovirus 3C protease
How to cite: pBacPAK p110a WT was a gift from Julian Downward (Addgene plasmid # 55722 ; http://n2t.net/addgene:55722 ; RRID:Addgene_55722)
